>Addgene plasmid #103689 | LSB-hsa-miR-629-5p | depositor full sequence | sequence record 196426 | Full Sequence
AATTGAGGGGATAACGCAGGAAAGAACATGTGAGCAAAAGGCCAGCAAAAGGCCAGGAACCGTAAAAAGG
CCGCGTTGCTGGCGTTTTTCCATAGGCTCCGCCCCCCTGACGAGCATCACAAAAATCGACGCTCAAGTCA
GAGGTGGCGAAACCCGACAGGACTATAAAGATACCAGGCGTTTCCCCCTGGAAGCTCCCTCGTGCGCTCT
CCTGTTCCGACCCTGCCGCTTACCGGATACCTGTCCGCCTTTCTCCCTTCGGGAAGCGTGGCGCTTTCTC
ATAGCTCACGCTGTAGGTATCTCAGTTCGGTGTAGGTCGTTCGCTCCAAGCTGGGCTGTGTGCACGAACC
CCCCGTTCAGCCCGACCGCTGCGCCTTATCCGGTAACTATCGTCTTGAGTCCAACCCGGTAAGACACGAC
TTATCGCCACTGGCAGCAGCCACTGGTAACAGGATTAGCAGAGCGAGGTATGTAGGCGGTGCTACAGAGT
TCTTGAAGTGGTGGCCTAACTACGGCTACACTAGAAGAACAGTATTTGGTATCTGCGCTCTGCTGAAGCC
AGTTACCTTCGGAAAAAGAGTTGGTAGCTCTTGATCCGGCAAACAAACCACCGCTGGTAGCGGTGGTTTT
TTTGTTTGCAAGCAGCAGATTACGCGCAGAAAAAAAGGATCTCAAGAAGATCCTTTGATCTTTTCTACGG
GGTCTGACGCTCAGTGGAACGAAAACTCACGTTAAGGGATTTTGGTCATGAGATTATCAAAAAGGATCTT
CACCTAGATCCTTTTAAATTAAAAATGAAGTTTTAAATCAATCTAAAGTATATATGAGTAAACTTGGTCT
GACAGTTACCAATGCTTAATCAGTGAGGCACCTATCTCAGCGATCTGTCTATTTCGTTCATCCATAGTTG
CCTGACTCCCCGTCGTGTAGATAACTACGATACGGGAGGGCTTACCATCTGGCCCCAGTGCTGCAATGAT
ACCGCGAGAACCACGCTCACCGGCTCCAGATTTATCAGCAATAAACCAGCCAGCCGGAAGGGCCGAGCGC
AGAAGTGGTCCTGCAACTTTATCCGCCTCCATCCAGTCTATTAATTGTTGCCGGGAAGCTAGAGTAAGTA
GTTCGCCAGTTAATAGTTTGCGCAACGTTGTTGCCATTGCTACAGGCATCGTGGTGTCACGCTCGTCGTT
TGGTATGGCTTCATTCAGCTCCGGTTCCCAACGATCAAGGCGAGTTACATGATCCCCCATGTTGTGCAAA
AAAGCGGTTAGCTCCTTCGGTCCTCCGATCGTTGTCAGAAGTAAGTTGGCCGCAGTGTTATCACTCATGG
TTATGGCAGCACTGCATAATTCTCTTACTGTCATGCCATCCGTAAGATGCTTTTCTGTGACTGGTGAGTA
CTCAACCAAGTCATTCTGAGAATAGTGTATGCGGCGACCGAGTTGCTCTTGCCCGGCGTCAATACGGGAT
AATACCGCGCCACATAGCAGAACTTTAAAAGTGCTCATCATTGGAAAACGTTCTTCGGGGCGAAAACTCT
CAAGGATCTTACCGCTGTTGAGATCCAGTTCGATGTAACCCACTCGTGCACCCAACTGATCTTCAGCATC
TTTTACTTTCACCAGCGTTTCTGGGTGAGCAAAAACAGGAAGGCAAAATGCCGCAAAAAAGGGAATAAGG
GCGACACGGAAATGTTGAATACTCATACTCTTCCTTTTTCAATATTATTGAAGCATTTATCAGGGTTATT
GTCTCATGAGCGGATACATATTTGAATGTAGCTCCGAATTTCTCGAGGGCTTGTCGACGACGGCGGTCTC
CGTCGTCAGGATCATGAATTCGACCCGCCTGCCACCATGACCGAGTACAAGCCCACGGTGCGCCTCGCCA
CCCGCGACGACGTCCCCCGGGCCGTACGCACCCTCGCCGCCGCGTTCGCCGACTACCCCGCCACGCGCCA
CACCGTCGACCCGGACCGCCACATCGAGCGGGTCACCGAGCTGCAAGAACTCTTCCTCACGCGCGTCGGG
CTCGACATCGGCAAGGTGTGGGTCGCGGACGACGGCGCCGCGGTGGCGGTCTGGACCACGCCGGAGAGCG
TCGAAGCGGGGGCGGTGTTCGCCGAGATCGGCCCGCGCATGGCCGAGTTGAGCGGTTCCCGGCTGGCCGC
GCAGCAACAGATGGAAGGCCTCCTGGCGCCGCACCGGCCCAAGGAGCCCGCGTGGTTCCTGGCCACCGTC
GGCGTCTCGCCCGACCACCAGGGCAAGGGTCTGGGCAGCGCCGTCGTGCTCCCCGGAGTGGAGGCGGCCG
AGCGCGCCGGGGTGCCCGCCTTCCTGGAGACATCCGCGCCCCGCAACCTCCCCTTCTACGAGCGGCTCGG
CTTCACCGTCACCGCCGACGTCGAGGTGCCCGAAGGACCGCGCACCTGGTGCATGACCCGCAAGCCCGGT
GCCTGATACGCGTGAATTCACTCCTCAGGTGCAGGCTGCCTATCAGAAGGTGGTGGCTGGTGTGGCCAAT
GCCCTGGCTCACAAATACCACTGAGATCTTTTTCCCTCTGCCAAAAATTATGGGGACATCATGAAGCCCC
TTGAGCATCTGACTTCTGGCTAATAAAGGAAATTTATTTTCATTGCAATAGTGTGTTGGAATTTTTTGTG
TCTCTCACTCGGAAGGACATATGGGAGGGCAAATCATTTAAAACATCAGAATGAGTATTTGGTTTAGAGT
TTGGCAACATATGCCCATATGCTGGCTGCCATGAACAAAGGTTGGCTATAAAGAGGTCATCAGTATATGA
AACAGCCCCCTGCTGTCCATTCCTTATTCCATAGAAAAGCCTTGACTTGAGGTTAGATTTTTTTTATATT
TTGTTTTGTGTTATTTTTTTCTTTAACATCCCTAAAATTTTCCTTACATGTTTTACTAGCCAGATTTTTC
CTCCTCTCCTGACTACTCCCAGTCATAGCTGTCCCTCTTCTCTTATGGAGATCCCTCGACCTGCAGCCCA
AGCTTGAATTCTCTAGAATTACCCTGTTATCCCTATGCTTGGTTTACCGAGCTCTTATTGGTTTTCAAAC
TTCATTGACTGTGCCCAACGCGCCTGGGAGCTCACGGGGACAGCCCCCCCCCAAAGCCCCCAGGGATGTA
ATTACGTCCCTCCCCCGCTAGGGGGCAGCAGCGAGCCGCCCGGGGCTCCGCTCCGGTCCGGCGCTCCCCC
CGCATCCCCGAGCCGGCAGCGTGCGGGGACAGCCCGGGCACGGGGAAGGTGGCACGGGATCGCTTTCCTC
TGAACGCTTCTCGCTGCTCTTTGAGCCTGCAGACACCTGGGGGGATACGGGGAAAAAGCTAGGCTGAAAG
ACCGGTTCTTAGAATGACACGCGCCTGGGAGCTCACGGGGACAGCCCCCCCCCAAAGCCCCCAGGGATGT
AATTACGTCCCTCCCCCGCTAGGGGGCAGCAGCGAGCCGCCCGGGGCTCCGCTCCGGTCCGGCGCTCCCC
CCGCATCCCCGAGCCGGCAGCGTGCGGGGACAGCCCGGGCACGGGGAAGGTGGCACGGGATCGCTTTCCT
CTGAACGCTTCTCGCTGCTCTTTGAGCCTGCAGACACCTGGGGGGATACGGGGAAAAAGCTAACTTCTGA
GACGACAACTTTGTATAGAAAAGTTGGCTCCGAATTCGCCCTTGACAGCAGAGATCCAGTTTGGTTAATT
AATTGGCTCCGGTGCCCGTCAGTGGGCAGAGCGCACATCGCCCACAGTCCCCGAGAAGTTGTGGGGAGGG
GTCGGCAATTGAACCGGTGCCTAGAGAAGGTGGCGCGGGGTAAACTGGGAAAGTGATGTCGTGTACTGGC
TCCGCCTTTTTCCCGAGGGTGGGGGAGAACCGTATATAAGTGCAGTAGTCGCCGTGAACGTTCTTTTTCG
CAACGGGTTTGCCGCCAGAACACAGGTAAGTGCCGTGTGTGGTTCCCGCGGGCCTGGCCTCTTTACGGGT
TATGGCCCTTGCGTGCCTTGAATTACTTCCACCTGGCTGCAGTACGTGATTCTTGATCCCGAGCTTCGGG
TTGGAAGTGGGTGGGAGAGTTCGAGGCCTTGCGCTTAAGGAGCCCCTTCGCCTCGTGCTTGAGTTGAGGC
CTGGCCTGGGCGCTGGGGCCGCCGCGTGCGAATCTGGTGGCACCTTCGCGCCTGTCTCGCTGCTTTCGAT
AAGTCTCTAGCCATTTAAAATTTTTGATGACCTGCTGCGACGCTTTTTTTCTGGCAAGATAGTCTTGTAA
ATGCGGGCCAAGATCTGCACACTGGTATTTCGGTTTTTGGGGCCGCGGGCGGCGACGGGGCCCGTGCGTC
CCAGCGCACATGTTCGGCGAGGCGGGGCCTGCGAGCGCGGCCACCGAGAATCGGACGGGGGTAGTCTCAA
GCTGGCCGGCCTGCTCTGGTGCCTGGCCTCGCGCCGCCGTGTATCGCCCCGCCCTGGGCGGCAAGGCTGG
CCCGGTCGGCACCAGTTGCGTGAGCGGAAAGATGGCCGCTTCCCGGCCCTGCTGCAGGGAGCTCAAAATG
GAGGACGCGGCGCTCGGGAGAGCGGGCGGGTGAGTCACCCACACAAAGGAAAAGGGCCTTTCCGTCCTCA
GCCGTCGCTTCATGTGACTCCACGGAGTACCGGGCGCCGTCCAGGCACCTCGATTAGTTCTCGAGCTTTT
GGAGTACGTCGTCTTTAGGTTGGGGGGAGGGGTTTTATGCGATGGAGTTTCCCCACACTGAGTGGGTGGA
GACTGAAGTTAGGCCAGCTTGGCACTTGATGTAATTCTCCTTGGAATTTGCCCTTTTTGAGTTTGGATCT
TGGTTCATTCTCAAGCCTCAGACAGTGGTTCAAAGTTTTTTTCTTCCATTTCAGGTGTCGTGAGAAGGGC
GAATTCGACCCAAGTTTGTACAAAAAAGCAGGCTGGATCCAGGTGCCACCATGGTGAGCGAGCTGATTAA
GGAGAACATGCACATGAAGCTGTACATGGAGGGCACCGTGAACAACCACCACTTCAAGTGCACATCCGAG
GGCGAAGGCAAGCCCTACGAGGGCACCCAGACCATGAGAATCAAGGCGGTCGAGGGCGGCCCTCTCCCCT
TCGCCTTCGACATCCTGGCTACCAGCTTCATGTACGGCAGCAAAACCTTCATCAACCACACCCAGGGCAT
CCCCGACTTCTTTAAGCAGTCCTTCCCCGAGGGCTTCACATGGGAGAGAGTCACCACATACGAAGATGGG
GGCGTGCTGACCGCTACCCAGGACACCAGCCTCCAGGACGGCTGCCTCATCTACAACGTCAAGATCAGAG
GGGTGAACTTCCCATCCAACGGCCCTGTGATGCAGAAGAAAACACTCGGCTGGGAGGCCTCCACCGAGAC
ACTGTACCCCGCTGACGGCGGCCTGGAAGGCAGAGCCGACATGGCCCTGAAGCTCGTGGGCGGGGGCCAC
CTGATCTGCAACCTTAAGACCACATACAGATCCAAGAAACCCGCTAAGAACCTCAAGATGCCCGGCGTCT
ACTATGTGGACAGGAGACTGGAAAGAATCAAGGAGGCCGACAAAGAGACATACGTCGAGCAGCACGAGGT
GGCTGTGGCCAGATACTGCGACCTCCCTAGCAAACTGGGGCACAAACTTAATTGAGAATTCTACCACCCA
GCTTTCTTGTACAAAGTGGTACGTCTCAAGACCAGAGGTCTCTGCTTTAGACTCAAGTTCTCCCAACGTA
AACCCAAGTTCTCCCAACGTAAACCCAAGTTCTCCCAACGTAAACCCAAGTTCTCCCAACGTAAACCCAC
AACCAGAAGAGACCTGTGCTTCACTCCTCAGGTGCAGGCTGCCTATCAGAAGGTGGTGGCTGGTGTGGCC
AATGCCCTGGCTCACAAATACCACTGAGATCTTTTTCCCTCTGCCAAAAATTATGGGGACATCATGAAGC
CCCTTGAGCATCTGACTTCTGGCTAATAAAGGAAATTTATTTTCATTGCAATAGTGTGTTGGAATTTTTT
GTGTCTCTCACTCGGAAGGACATATGGGAGGGCAAATCATTTAAAACATCAGAATGAGTATTTGGTTTAG
AGTTTGGCAACATATGCCCATATGCTGGCTGCCATGAACAAAGGTTGGCTATAAAGAGGTCATCAGTATA
TGAAACAGCCCCCTGCTGTCCATTCCTTATTCCATAGAAAAGCCTTGACTTGAGGTTAGATTTTTTTTAT
ATTTTGTTTTGTGTTATTTTTTTCTTTAACATCCCTAAAATTTTCCTTACATGTTTTACTAGCCAGATTT
TTCCTCCTCTCCTGACTACTCCCAGTCATAGCTGTCCCTCTTCTCTTATGGAGATCCCGAGCGGTGCGTT
TTTATGCTTGTAGTATTGTATAATGTTTTTAAGATCCAAGCTTCTGACCTCTTCTCTTCCTCCCACAGGG
CCTCGAGACAATTGCATCGATGGTACCAGTGAAAGTCTGCAATGAATTCGAGTTGGCGCGCCTGTCATTC
TAAATCTCTCTTTCAGCCTAAAGCTTTTTCCCCGTATCCCCCCAGGTGTCTGCAGGCTCAAAGAGCAGCG
AGAAGCGTTCAGAGGAAAGCGATCCCGTGCCACCTTCCCCGTGCCCGGGCTGTCCCCGCACGCTGCCGGC
TCGGGGATGCGGGGGGAGCGCCGGACCGGAGCGGAGCCCCGGGCGGCTCGCTGCTGCCCCCTAGCGGGGG
AGGGACGTAATTACATCCCTGGGGGCTTTGGGAGGGGGCTGTCCCCGTGAGCTCCCAGGCGCGCCTGTCA
TTCTAAATCTCTCTTTCAGCCTAAAGCTTTTTCCCCGTATCCCCCCAGGTGTCTGCAGGCTCAAAGAGCA
GCGAGAAGCGTTCAGAGGAAAGCGATCCCGTGCCACCTTCCCCGTGCCCGGGCTGTCCCCGCACGCTGCC
GGCTCGGGGATGCGGGGGGAGCGCCGGACCGGAGCGGAGCCCCGGGCGGCTCGCTGCTGCCCCCTAGCGG
GGGAGGGACGTAATTACATCCCTGGGGGCTTTGGGGGGGGGCTGTCCCCGTGAGCTCCCAGGCGCGCCAA
CTCGGTACCGTATCGATGTCGACGTTAACGCTAGTGATATCAACTTTGTATAGAAAAGTTGGCTCCGAAT
TCGCCCTTGACAGCAGAGATCCAGTTTGGTTAATTAATTGGCTCCGGTGCCCGTCAGTGGGCAGAGCGCA
CATCGCCCACAGTCCCCGAGAAGTTGTGGGGAGGGGTCGGCAATTGAACCGGTGCCTAGAGAAGGTGGCG
CGGGGTAAACTGGGAAAGTGATGTCGTGTACTGGCTCCGCCTTTTTCCCGAGGGTGGGGGAGAACCGTAT
ATAAGTGCAGTAGTCGCCGTGAACGTTCTTTTTCGCAACGGGTTTGCCGCCAGAACACAGGTAAGTGCCG
TGTGTGGTTCCCGCGGGCCTGGCCTCTTTACGGGTTATGGCCCTTGCGTGCCTTGAATTACTTCCACCTG
GCTGCAGTACGTGATTCTTGATCCCGAGCTTCGGGTTGGAAGTGGGTGGGAGAGTTCGAGGCCTTGCGCT
TAAGGAGCCCCTTCGCCTCGTGCTTGAGTTGAGGCCTGGCCTGGGCGCTGGGGCCGCCGCGTGCGAATCT
GGTGGCACCTTCGCGCCTGTCTCGCTGCTTTCGATAAGTCTCTAGCCATTTAAAATTTTTGATGACCTGC
TGCGACGCTTTTTTTCTGGCAAGATAGTCTTGTAAATGCGGGCCAAGATCTGCACACTGGTATTTCGGTT
TTTGGGGCCGCGGGCGGCGACGGGGCCCGTGCGTCCCAGCGCACATGTTCGGCGAGGCGGGGCCTGCGAG
CGCGGCCACCGAGAATCGGACGGGGGTAGTCTCAAGCTGGCCGGCCTGCTCTGGTGCCTGGCCTCGCGCC
GCCGTGTATCGCCCCGCCCTGGGCGGCAAGGCTGGCCCGGTCGGCACCAGTTGCGTGAGCGGAAAGATGG
CCGCTTCCCGGCCCTGCTGCAGGGAGCTCAAAATGGAGGACGCGGCGCTCGGGAGAGCGGGCGGGTGAGT
CACCCACACAAAGGAAAAGGGCCTTTCCGTCCTCAGCCGTCGCTTCATGTGACTCCACGGAGTACCGGGC
GCCGTCCAGGCACCTCGATTAGTTCTCGAGCTTTTGGAGTACGTCGTCTTTAGGTTGGGGGGAGGGGTTT
TATGCGATGGAGTTTCCCCACACTGAGTGGGTGGAGACTGAAGTTAGGCCAGCTTGGCACTTGATGTAAT
TCTCCTTGGAATTTGCCCTTTTTGAGTTTGGATCTTGGTTCATTCTCAAGCCTCAGACAGTGGTTCAAAG
TTTTTTTCTTCCATTTCAGGTGTCGTGAGAAGGGCGAATTCGACCCAAGTTTGTACAAAAAAGCAGGCTC
GCCACCATGGTGAGCAAGGGCGAGGAGCTGTTCACCGGGGTGGTGCCCATCCTGGTCGAGCTGGACGGCG
ACGTAAACGGCCACAAGTTCAGCGTGAGGGGCGAGGGCGAGGGCGATGCCACCAACGGCAAGCTGACCCT
GAAGTTCATCTGCACCACCGGCAAGCTGCCCGTGCCCTGGCCCACCCTCGTGACCACCCTGAGCCACGGC
GTGCAGTGCTTCGCCCGCTACCCCGACCACATGAAGCAGCACGACTTCTTCAAGTCCGCCATGCCCGAAG
GCTACGTCCAGGAGCGCACCATCTTCTTCAAGGACGACGGCACCTACAAGACCCGCGCCGAGGTGAAGTT
CGAGGGCGACACCCTAGTGAACCGCATCGAGCTGAAGGGCGTCGACTTCAAGGAGGACGGCAACATCCTG
GGGCACAAGCTGGAGTACAACTTCAACAGCCACAACATCTATATCATGGCCGTCAAGCAGAAGAACGGCA
TCAAGGTGAACTTCAAGATCCGCCACAACGTGGAGGACGGCAGCGTGCAGCTCGCCGACCACTACCAGCA
GAACACCCCCATCGGCGACGGCCCCGTGCTGCTGCCCGACAGCCACTACCTGAGCACCCAGTCCGTGCTG
AGCAAAGACCCCAACGAGAAGCGCGATCACATGGTCCTGCTGGAGTTCCGCACCGCCGCCGGGATCACTC
TCGGCATGGACGAGCTGTACAAGTAATACCACCCAGCTTTCTTGTACAAAGTGGTACGCGTGAATTCACT
CCTCAGGTGCAGGCTGCCTATCAGAAGGTGGTGGCTGGTGTGGCCAATGCCCTGGCTCACAAATACCACT
GAGATCTTTTTCCCTCTGCCAAAAATTATGGGGACATCATGAAGCCCCTTGAGCATCTGACTTCTGGCTA
ATAAAGGAAATTTATTTTCATTGCAATAGTGTGTTGGAATTTTTTGTGTCTCTCACTCGGAAGGACATAT
GGGAGGGCAAATCATTTAAAACATCAGAATGAGTATTTGGTTTAGAGTTTGGCAACATATGCCCATATGC
TGGCTGCCATGAACAAAGGTTGGCTATAAAGAGGTCATCAGTATATGAAACAGCCCCCTGCTGTCCATTC
CTTATTCCATAGAAAAGCCTTGACTTGAGGTTAGATTTTTTTTATATTTTGTTTTGTGTTATTTTTTTCT
TTAACATCCCTAAAATTTTCCTTACATGTTTTACTAGCCAGATTTTTCCTCCTCTCCTGACTACTCCCAG
TCATAGCTGTCCCTCTTCTCTTATGGAGATCCCTCGACCTGCAGCCCAAGCTTGGCGTAATCATGGTCAT
AGCTGTTTCCTGTGTGAAATTGTTATCCGCTCACAATTCCACACAACATACGAGCCGGAAGCATAAAGTG
TAAAGCCTGGGGTGCCTAATGAGTGAGCTAACTCACATTAATTGCGTTGCGCTCACTGCCCGCTTTCCAG
TCGGGAAACCTGTCGTGCCAGCGGATCGACAGTACTAAGCTTGGTCTAATACCCAATCTCTCGTCTTATC
CAGATGTTTTATACGCCTCTGGCCCGTGTCTCAAAATCTCTGATGTTACATTGCACAAGATAAAATAATA
TCATCATGAACAATAAAACTGTCTGCTTACATAAACAGTAATACAAGGGGTGTTATGAGCCATATTCAAC
GGGAAACGTCGAGGCCGCGATTAAATTCCAACATGGATGCTGATTTATATGGGTATAAATGGGCTCGCGA
TAATGTCGGGCAATCAGGTGCGACAATCTATCGCTTGTATGGGAAGCCCGATGCGCCAGAGTTGTTTCTG
AAACATGGCAAAGGTAGCGTTGCCAATGATGTTACAGATGAGATGGTCAGACTAAACTGGCTGACGGAAT
TTATGCCTCTTCCGACCATCAAGCATTTTATCCGTACTCCTGATGATGCATGGTTACTCACCACTGCGAT
CCCCGGAAAAACAGCATTCCAGGTATTAGAAGAATATCCTGATTCAGGTGAAAATATTGTTGATGCGCTG
GCAGTGTTCCTGCGCCGGTTGCATTCGATTCCTGTTTGTAATTGTCCTTTTAACAGCGATCGCGTATTTC
GTCTCGCTCAGGCGCAATCACGAATGAATAACGGTTTGGTTGATGCGAGTGATTTTGATGACGAGCGTAA
TGGCTGGCCTGTTGAACAAGTCTGGAAAGAAATGCATAAACTTTTGCCATTCTCACCGGATTCAGTCGTC
ACTCATGGTGATTTCTCACTTGATAACCTTATTTTTGACGAGGGGAAATTAATAGGTTGTATTGATGTTG
GACGAGTCGGAATCGCAGACCGATACCAGGATCTTGCCATCCTATGGAACTGCCTCGGTGAGTTTTCTCC
TTCATTACAGAAACGGCTTTTTCAAAAATATGGTATTGATAATCCTGATATGAATAAATTGCAGTTTCAT
TTGATGCTCGATGAGTTTTTCTAATCAGAATTGGTTAATTGGTTGTAACACTGGCAGAGCATTACGCTGA
CTTGACGGGACGGCGCAAGCTCATGACCAAAATCCCTTAACGTGAGTTACGCGTCGTTCCACTGAGCGTC
AGAGGTATCACTAGTATTACAGAGGTAAGTTATAACAGTCGCCTAACCC
Features (pLannotate 1.2.2; 28 found; start..end, strand, type, name):
     87..675     -  rep_origin     ori: high-copy-number ColE1/pMB1/pBR322/pUC origin of replication
    846..1706    -  CDS            AmpR: β-lactamase; bla; confers resistance to ampicillin, carbenicillin, and related antibiotics
   1707..1778    -  promoter       AmpR promoter: bla
   1857..2456    +  CDS            PuroR: puromycin N-acetyltransferase; pac from Streptomyces alboniger; confers resistance to puromycin
   2461..2541    +  CDS            HBB (fragment): HBB_PONPY - Experimental evidence at transcript level: Swiss-Prot protein existence level 2. Involved in oxygen transport from the lung to the various peripheral tissues. From Pongo pygmaeus (Bornean orangutan).
   2612..2667    +  polyA_signal   β-globin poly(A) signal: rabbit β-globin polyadenylation signal (Gil and Proudfoot, 1987)
   3646..3666    +  protein_bind   attB4: mutant version of attB; core recombination site for the Gateway® BP reaction BP Clonase™
   3734..3945    +  promoter       EF-1α core promoter: core promoter for human elongation factor EF-1α
   3946..4884    +  intron         EF-1α intron A: intron upstream of the start codon of human EF-1α
   4911..4931    +  protein_bind   attB1: mutant version of attB; core recombination site for the Gateway® BP reaction BP Clonase™
   4951..5646    +  CDS            mKate2: mKate2 is a basic (constitutively fluorescent) red fluorescent protein published in 2009, derived from Entacmaea quadricolor. It is reported to be a rapidly-maturing monomer with moderate acid sensitivity.
   5666..5690    -  protein_bind   attB2: mutant version of attB; recombination site for the Gateway® BP reaction BP Clonase™
   5830..5904    +  CDS            HBB (fragment): HBB_PONPY - Experimental evidence at transcript level: Swiss-Prot protein existence level 2. Involved in oxygen transport from the lung to the various peripheral tissues. From Pongo pygmaeus (Bornean orangutan).
   5975..6030    +  polyA_signal   β-globin poly(A) signal: rabbit β-globin polyadenylation signal (Gil and Proudfoot, 1987)
   6414..6439    +  misc_feature   SA: splice acceptor site
   7111..7131    +  protein_bind   attB4: mutant version of attB; core recombination site for the Gateway® BP reaction BP Clonase™
   7199..7410    +  promoter       EF-1α core promoter: core promoter for human elongation factor EF-1α
   7411..8349    +  intron         EF-1α intron A: intron upstream of the start codon of human EF-1α
   8376..8396    +  protein_bind   attB1: mutant version of attB; core recombination site for the Gateway® BP reaction BP Clonase™
   8407..9123    +  CDS            EBFP2: EBFP2 is a basic (constitutively fluorescent) blue fluorescent protein published in 2007, derived from Aequorea victoria. It is reported to be a rapidly-maturing monomer with moderate acid sensitivity.
   9131..9155    -  protein_bind   attB2: mutant version of attB; recombination site for the Gateway® BP reaction BP Clonase™
   9159..9239    +  CDS            HBB (fragment): HBB_PONPY - Experimental evidence at transcript level: Swiss-Prot protein existence level 2. Involved in oxygen transport from the lung to the various peripheral tissues. From Pongo pygmaeus (Bornean orangutan).
   9310..9365    +  polyA_signal   β-globin poly(A) signal: rabbit β-globin polyadenylation signal (Gil and Proudfoot, 1987)
   9748..9770    -  protein_bind   lac operator (fragment): The lac repressor binds to the lac operator to inhibit transcription in E. coli. This inhibition can be relieved by adding lactose or isopropyl-β-D-thiogalactopyranoside (IPTG). lac repressor encoded by lacI
   9774..9804    -  promoter       lac promoter: promoter for the E. coli lac operon
   9819..9840    -  protein_bind   CAP binding site: CAP binding activates transcription in the presence of cAMP. E. coli catabolite activator protein
   9853..9892    -  CDS            lacI (fragment): lac repressor; lacI; The lac repressor binds to the lac operator to inhibit transcription in E. coli. This inhibition can be relieved by adding lactose or isopropyl-β-D-thiogalactopyranoside (IPTG).
  10065..10874   +  CDS            KanR: aminoglycoside phosphotransferase; aph(3')-Ia; confers resistance to kanamycin in bacteria or G418 (Geneticin®) in eukaryotes
