[The description below was written by a language model from this plasmid's Addgene catalogue record and pLannotate feature annotations shown in this document.]
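Description:
LSB-hsa-miR-629-5p is a mammalian expression and synthetic-biology plasmid of about 11 kb, built on the Low Sensor Backbone (LSB) and designed as a two-colour fluorescent sensor of microRNA activity. It replicates in E. coli from a high-copy ColE1/pUC-type origin and carries both β-lactamase (AmpR) and an aph(3')-Ia kanamycin resistance gene, matching the dual ampicillin/kanamycin selection listed in the catalogue. A small lac promoter/operator remnant is also present in the backbone.

The payload consists of two parallel transcription units, each driven by the human EF-1α core promoter with its intron A and terminated by a rabbit β-globin polyadenylation signal. Gateway attB4, attB1 and attB2 scars flank the promoters and coding sequences. One unit encodes the red fluorescent protein mKate2, and according to the record it carries a target site for human miR-629-5p in its 3' UTR; this site is not annotated separately in the feature table. The other unit encodes EBFP2, which lacks the target and serves as an internal reference. When miR-629-5p is active in a cell, mKate2 output falls relative to EBFP2, so the red-to-blue ratio reports miRNA activity independently of plasmid dose.

A puromycin N-acetyltransferase gene with a third β-globin poly(A) signal allows selection in mammalian cells, although no promoter for it is annotated. The depositor notes that the repeated poly(A) elements make the plasmid inherently unstable. The physical plasmid also differs slightly from the deposited sequence, with short insertions on either side of the puromycin coding region that do not impair selection.
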