Addgene plasmid #103689: LSB-hsa-miR-629-5p
Purpose: Used to sense miRNA activity using fluorescence based tools. hsa-miR-629-5p target in 3' UTR of of mKate. miRNA activity can be measured by the repression of mKate2 relative to EBFP2 fluorescent proteins . Plasmid is inherently unstable; please see Depositor Comments
Depositing lab: Ron Weiss. Depositing organization: Massachusetts Institute of Technology. Publication: A mixed antagonistic/synergistic miRNA repression model enables accurate predictions of multi-input miRNA sensor activity. Gam JJ, Babb J, Weiss R. Nat Commun. 2018 Jun 22;9(1):2430. doi: 10.1038/s41467-018-04575-0. PubMed 29934631.
Backbone
  Vector backbone: Low Sensor Backbone (LSB)
  Vector type: Mammalian Expression, Synthetic Biology
Growth in bacteria
  Bacterial resistance: Ampicillin and Kanamycin, 100 & 50 μg/mL
  Growth temperature: 30°C
  Growth strain: NEB Stable
  Copy number: High Copy
Gene/Insert
  Gene/Insert name: hsa-miR-629-5p target
  Species: H. sapiens (human)
  Entrez Gene: MIR629 (a.k.a. MIRN629, hsa-mir-629, mir-629)
  Promoter: EF-1a
  Cloning method: Gibson Cloning
Terms and licenses: Academic/Nonprofit Terms; Industry Terms: Not Available to Industry
Depositor comments: Please note that this plasmid is inherently unstable due to a repeating poly A element. We recommend performing a diagnostic digest on multiple colonies upon receipt. The depositors would like to note the presence of several discrepancies between the depositor sequence and physical plasmid sequence. In particular, the sequences upstream and downstream of the puromycin coding region have 10 bp insertions which do not affect the ability to perform puromycin selection. The sequences for those regions within the physical plasmids are as follows: Upstream of Puro: GAATTCGACCGCCTGTCTCAAGGTGCCACC; Downstream of Puro: GCTTTGAGACTACGCGTGAATTCACTCCTC. Please contact if you are interested in this plasmid prior to placing an order.
How to cite: LSB-hsa-miR-629-5p was a gift from Ron Weiss (Addgene plasmid # 103689 ; http://n2t.net/addgene:103689 ; RRID:Addgene_103689)
