>Addgene plasmid #103689 | LSB-hsa-miR-629-5p | depositor partial sequence | sequence record 196427 | hsa-miR-629-5p target
AGTTCTCCCAACGTAAACCCA
